Addgene plasmid #46343: pcDNA3.1(+) Drp1 V2 S579D
Depositing lab: David Chan. Depositing organization: California Institute of Technology. Publication: Fis1, Mff, MiD49 and MiD51 mediate Drp1 recruitment in mitochondrial fission. Loson OC, Song Z, Chen H, Chan DC. Mol Biol Cell. 2013 Jan 2. 10.1091/mbc.E12-10-0721 PubMed 23283981.
Backbone
  Vector backbone: pcDNA3.1(+)
  Backbone manufacturer: Invitrogen
  Backbone size w/o insert (bp): 5378
  Total vector size (bp): 7478
  Vector type: Mammalian Expression
  Selectable markers: Neomycin (select with G418)
Growth in bacteria
  Bacterial resistance: Ampicillin, 100 μg/mL
  Growth temperature: 37°C
  Growth strain: DH5alpha
  Copy number: High Copy
Gene/Insert
  Gene/Insert name: Drp1 V2 (alt name: Dynamin related protein 1, Variant 2)
  Species: M. musculus (mouse)
  Insert size (bp): 2100
  Mutation: S579D
  Entrez Gene: Dnm1l (a.k.a. 6330417M19Rik, Dlp1, Dnmlp1, Drp1, python)
  Promoter: CMV
  Cloning method: Restriction Enzyme; 5′ cloning site BamHI (not destroyed); 3′ cloning site XhoI (not destroyed)
  Sequencing primers: 5′ T7 promoter; 3′ BGH reverse
Terms and licenses: Academic/Nonprofit Terms; Industry Terms: Not Available to Industry
How to cite: pcDNA3.1(+) Drp1 V2 S579D was a gift from David Chan (Addgene plasmid # 46343 ; http://n2t.net/addgene:46343 ; RRID:Addgene_46343)
