[The description below was written by a language model from this plasmid's Addgene catalogue record.]
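Description:
pcDNA3.1(+) Drp1 V2 S579D is a mammalian expression plasmid built on the commercial pcDNA3.1(+) backbone, about 7.5 kb in total, of which roughly 2.1 kb is insert. It is maintained in E. coli as a high-copy plasmid under ampicillin selection. It also carries a neomycin resistance marker, so transfected mammalian cells can be selected with G418 and stable lines can be derived in addition to transient expression.

The insert is the coding sequence for mouse dynamin-related protein 1 (Drp1, gene Dnm1l), splice variant 2, cloned between BamHI and XhoI sites that both remain intact. Expression is driven by the CMV promoter, a strong constitutive promoter in most mammalian cell types. The listed sequencing primers (T7 promoter and BGH reverse) correspond to the standard elements flanking the pcDNA3.1 cloning site, with the BGH region normally supplying the polyadenylation signal. The record lists no epitope tag or fluorescent fusion, so the protein appears to be expressed untagged.

The insert carries an S579D substitution, replacing a serine with aspartate. Changes of this type are commonly used to mimic constitutive phosphorylation at a regulatory serine, although the record does not state this intent explicitly. Drp1 is the dynamin-family GTPase that is recruited from the cytosol to the mitochondrial outer membrane to drive fission. The associated publication examines how the receptors Fis1, Mff, MiD49 and MiD51 mediate this recruitment. The construct is therefore suited to expressing this Drp1 variant in cultured mammalian cells to study how the residue 579 change affects mitochondrial localisation and fission. No feature table was supplied, so element positions cannot be confirmed.
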