>Addgene plasmid #46343 | pcDNA3.1(+) Drp1 V2 S579D | addgene partial sequence | sequence record 92275 | CMV-F 5'-CGCAAATGGGCGGTAGGCGTG-3'
CTATATAAGCAGAGCTCTCTGGCTAACTAGAGAACCCACTGCTTACTGGCTTATCGAAATTAATACGACT
CACTATAGGGAGACCCAAGCTGGCTAGCGTTTAAACTTAAGCTTGGTACCGAGCTCGGATCCATGGAGGC
GCTGATCCCGGTCATCAATAAGCTGCAGGACGTCTTCAACACAGTGGGTGCGGACATCATCCAGCTGCCT
CAGATCGTCGTAGTGGGAACGCAGAGCAGTGGGAAGAGCTCAGTGCTGGAAAGCCTAGTGGGCAGGGACC
TTCTTCCCAGAGGAACTGGTGTGGTCACCCGGAGACCTCTCATTCTGCAGCTAGTCCACGTTTCACCAGA
AGATAAAAGAAAAACAACAGGAGAAGAAAATGGAGTTGAAGCAGAAGAATGGGGTAAATTTCTTCACACC
AAAAACAAGCTTTACACAGATTTTGATGAAATTCGACAAGAAATTGAAAATGAAACTGAAAGAATTTCAG
GAAATAATAAGGGGGTAAGCCCTGAGCCAATCCATCTCAAGGTTTTCTCGCCCAACGTTGTCAACCTGAC
ACTTGTGGATTTACCGGGAATGACCAAAGTACCTGTAGGCGATCAGCCCAAGGACATCGAGCTTCAGATC
AGAGAACTTATTCTTCGGTTCATCAGTAATCCCAATTCCATTATCCTCGCCGTCACTGCTGCAAATACAG
ATATGGCAACATCAGAAGCACTCAAGATTTCCAGAGAGGTAGATCCAGATGGGCGCAGAACTCTAGCTGT
AATCACTAAACTTGATCTCATGGATGCGGGTACTGATGCCATGGATGTATTGATGGGAAGGGTTATTCCA
GTCAAGCTTGGAATAATTGGAGTAGTTAACAGAAGCCAACTGGATATTAACAATAAGAAGAGTGTAACTG
ATTCAATCCGTGATGAGTATGCTTTTCTTCAAAAGAAGTACCCATCTCTGGCCAACAGAAATGGAACAAA
GTATCTTGCTAGGACCCTGAATAGGTTACTTATGCATCATATCAGAGATTGTTTACCAGAGCTGAAAACA
AGAATAAATGTCTTAGCTG
