>Addgene plasmid #46343 | pcDNA3.1(+) Drp1 V2 S579D | addgene partial sequence | sequence record 92279 | BGH-rev 5'-TAGAAGGCACAGTCGAGG-3'
TTTAAACGGGCCCTCTAGACTCGAGTCACCAAAGATGAGTCTCTCGGATTTCAGCAATAATTTGACTGGC
TCCTTGTAATGCCTTCAGCATATCCGCTGCTTCTTTTCTTCGTTGGGCCATGTCCTCGGATTCAGTCAGA
AGGTCATCTAATAAGGATGACTTATACAGCTGCCCTACCAGTTCACTCTGAAGAGTATCTTTCACATGAT
TAACCAAAAAATGCATTACTGCCTTTGGGACACTGTCTTGAATATTCTTTCTGACAATTAGAAAATATGA
TTTGATAAGTCTTTCAATAACCTCACAATCTCGCTGTTCTCGGGCAGACAGTTTTCTTGCAACTGGAACT
GGCACATCTAGCAAATTGACAGCATGGCCTTTCTGTGGATCTGCTGGCATAATTGGAATTGGTTTTGATT
TTTCTTCAGCAAGTAATTCTTCAGCTTTTGAAGTTTTCAGCATTCCTCTCCAGTTGCCTGTTGTTGGTTC
CTGACCACCGTCTCCAATCCCACCACCTGCAGATGGGACCTTGTCCCGTGATCCAGCTGAAGGCAGCTCT
CTTGCTAGCCTGTTTCTTCTTTGTTCCTCTATATTATTGTTCATTAGCCCACAGGCATCAGCAAAGTCGG
GGTGTTTTGTGTTGATATACGCTAGCTCAATTGCCACTAAGTTATGCACCATTTCATTTGTCACGGGCAA
CCTTTTACGAAGAAGACAGGTCACTACTTCAACTATGGCATCGTGAAGTTTAGGGAACCGTAACAATTCC
TGTGTGCTGTAATTGCTACAATGCTGAATGATCCTCTGCATCTCCTCATGGACCAGCTCCACACACCGTA
GGCTGGGCTCTTCTAGACGCTTAATCTGACGTTTGACCAGTAACTCAAATGAAACTTCAGGCACAAATAA
AGCAGGACGGGGGCCAGTAGCATTTCTGATGGCAGTCAGGATGTCAATAGTGTTAAGGCCACCTAGTGGG
TCCACAGATTCTAAGGTTCGCCCGAAAGTCTCATGGAAAATATAACAAATCCTAGCACCACCGCATAGCT
CAGAAGTTTCAATGTACTTTGCGGTTCCTTCAATCGTGTTACAATA
